>Addgene plasmid #134843 | pAK_DR30_CasRx_GFP | addgene full sequence | sequence record 266705 | Addgene NGS Result
TGGCCTTTTGCTCACATGTGAGGGCCTATTTCCCATGATTCCTTCATATTTGCATATACGATACAAGGCT
GTTAGAGAGATAATTGGAATTAATTTGACTGTAAACACAAAGATATTAGTACAAAATACGTGACGTAGAA
AGTAATAATTTCTTGGGTAGTTTGCAGTTTTAAAATTATGTTTTAAAATGGACTATCATATGCTTACCGT
AACTTGAAAGTATTTCGATTTCTTGGCTTTATATATCTTGTGGAAAGGACGAAACACCGAACCCCTACCA
ACTGGTCGGGGTTTGAAACGGGTCTTCGAGAAGACCTTTTTTTTGGACAGCAGAGATCCAGTTTGGTTAA
TTAATGCAAAGATGGATAAAGTTTTAAACAGAGAGGAATCTTTGCAGCTAATGGACCTTCTAGGTCTTGA
AAGGAGTGGGAATTCTCTAGAGGTACCCGTTACATAACTTACGGTAAATGGCCCGCCTGGCTGACCGCCC
AACGACCCCCGCCCATTGACGTCAATAGTAACGCCAATAGGGACTTTCCATTGACGTCAATGGGTGGAGT
ATTTACGGTAAACTGCCCACTTGGCAGTACATCAAGTGTATCATATGCCAAGTACGCCCCCTATTGACGT
CAATGACGGTAAATGGCCCGCCTGGCATTGTGCCCAGTACATGACCTTATGGGACTTTCCTACTTGGCAG
TACATCTACGTATTAGTCATCGCTATTACCATGGTCGAGGTGAGCCCCACGTTCTGCTTCACTCTCCCCA
TCTCCCCCCCCTCCCCACCCCCAATTTTGTATTTATTTATTTTTTAATTATTTTGTGCAGCGATGGGGGC
GGGGGGGGGGGGGGGGCGCGCGCCAGGCGGGGCGGGGCGGGGCGAGGGGCGGGGCGGGGCGAGGCGGAGA
GGTGCGGCGGCAGCCAATCAGAGCGGCGCGCTCCGAAAGTTTCCTTTTATGGCGAGGCGGCGGCGGCGGC
GGCCCTATAAAAAGCGAAGCGCGCGGCGGGCGGGAGTCGCTGCGCGCTGCCTTCGCCCCGTGCCCCGCTC
CGCCGCCGCCTCGCGCCGCCCGCCCCGGCTCTGACTGACCGCGTTACTCCCACAGGTGAGCGGGCGGGAC
GGCCCTTCTCCTCCGGGCTGTAATTAGCTGAGCAAGAGGTAAGGGTTTAAGGGATGGTTGGTTGGTGGGG
TATTAATGTTTAATTACCTGGAGCACCTGCCTGAAATCACTTTTTTTCAGGTTGGACCGGTGCCACCATG
AGCCCCAAGAAGAAGAGAAAGGTGGAGGCCAGCATCGAAAAAAAAAAGTCCTTCGCCAAGGGCATGGGCG
TGAAGTCCACACTCGTGTCCGGCTCCAAAGTGTACATGACAACCTTCGCCGAAGGCAGCGACGCCAGGCT
GGAAAAGATCGTGGAGGGCGACAGCATCAGGAGCGTGAATGAGGGCGAGGCCTTCAGCGCTGAAATGGCC
GATAAAAACGCCGGCTATAAGATCGGCAACGCCAAATTCAGCCATCCTAAGGGCTACGCCGTGGTGGCTA
ACAACCCTCTGTATACAGGACCCGTCCAGCAGGATATGCTCGGCCTGAAGGAAACTCTGGAAAAGAGGTA
CTTCGGCGAGAGCGCTGATGGCAATGACAATATTTGTATCCAGGTGATCCATAACATCCTGGACATTGAA
AAAATCCTCGCCGAATACATTACCAACGCCGCCTACGCCGTCAACAATATCTCCGGCCTGGATAAGGACA
TTATTGGATTCGGCAAGTTCTCCACAGTGTATACCTACGACGAATTCAAAGACCCCGAGCACCATAGGGC
CGCTTTCAACAATAACGATAAGCTCATCAACGCCATCAAGGCCCAGTATGACGAGTTCGACAACTTCCTC
GATAACCCCAGACTCGGCTATTTCGGCCAGGCCTTTTTCAGCAAGGAGGGCAGAAATTACATCATCAATT
ACGGCAACGAATGCTATGACATTCTGGCCCTCCTGAGCGGACTGAGGCACTGGGTGGTCCATAACAACGA
AGAAGAGTCCAGGATCTCCAGGACCTGGCTCTACAACCTCGATAAGAACCTCGACAACGAATACATCTCC
ACCCTCAACTACCTCTACGACAGGATCACCAATGAGCTGACCAACTCCTTCTCCAAGAACTCCGCCGCCA
ACGTGAACTATATTGCCGAAACTCTGGGAATCAACCCTGCCGAATTCGCCGAACAATATTTCAGATTCAG
CATTATGAAAGAGCAGAAAAACCTCGGATTCAATATCACCAAGCTCAGGGAAGTGATGCTGGACAGGAAG
GATATGTCCGAGATCAGGAAAAATCATAAGGTGTTCGACTCCATCAGGACCAAGGTCTACACCATGATGG
ACTTTGTGATTTATAGGTATTACATCGAAGAGGATGCCAAGGTGGCTGCCGCCAATAAGTCCCTCCCCGA
TAATGAGAAGTCCCTGAGCGAGAAGGATATCTTTGTGATTAACCTGAGGGGCTCCTTCAACGACGACCAG
AAGGATGCCCTCTACTACGATGAAGCTAATAGAATTTGGAGAAAGCTCGAAAATATCATGCACAACATCA
AGGAATTTAGGGGAAACAAGACAAGAGAGTATAAGAAGAAGGACGCCCCTAGACTGCCCAGAATCCTGCC
CGCTGGCCGTGATGTTTCCGCCTTCAGCAAACTCATGTATGCCCTGACCATGTTCCTGGATGGCAAGGAG
ATCAACGACCTCCTGACCACCCTGATTAATAAATTCGATAACATCCAGAGCTTCCTGAAGGTGATGCCTC
TCATCGGAGTCAACGCTAAGTTCGTGGAGGAATACGCCTTTTTCAAAGACTCCGCCAAGATCGCCGATGA
GCTGAGGCTGATCAAGTCCTTCGCTAGAATGGGAGAACCTATTGCCGATGCCAGGAGGGCCATGTATATC
GACGCCATCCGTATTTTAGGAACCAACCTGTCCTATGATGAGCTCAAGGCCCTCGCCGACACCTTTTCCC
TGGACGAGAACGGAAACAAGCTCAAGAAAGGCAAGCACGGCATGAGAAATTTCATTATTAATAACGTGAT
CAGCAATAAAAGGTTCCACTACCTGATCAGATACGGTGATCCTGCCCACCTCCATGAGATCGCCAAAAAC
GAGGCCGTGGTGAAGTTCGTGCTCGGCAGGATCGCTGACATCCAGAAAAAACAGGGCCAGAACGGCAAGA
ACCAGATCGACAGGTACTACGAAACTTGTATCGGAAAGGATAAGGGCAAGAGCGTGAGCGAAAAGGTGGA
CGCTCTCACAAAGATCATCACCGGAATGAACTACGACCAATTCGACAAGAAAAGGAGCGTCATTGAGGAC
ACCGGCAGGGAAAACGCCGAGAGGGAGAAGTTTAAAAAGATCATCAGCCTGTACCTCACCGTGATCTACC
ACATCCTCAAGAATATTGTCAATATCAACGCCAGGTACGTCATCGGATTCCATTGCGTCGAGCGTGATGC
TCAACTGTACAAGGAGAAAGGCTACGACATCAATCTCAAGAAACTGGAAGAGAAGGGATTCAGCTCCGTC
ACCAAGCTCTGCGCTGGCATTGATGAAACTGCCCCCGATAAGAGAAAGGACGTGGAAAAGGAGATGGCTG
AAAGAGCCAAGGAGAGCATTGACAGCCTCGAGAGCGCCAACCCCAAGCTGTATGCCAATTACATCAAATA
CAGCGACGAGAAGAAAGCCGAGGAGTTCACCAGGCAGATTAACAGGGAGAAGGCCAAAACCGCCCTGAAC
GCCTACCTGAGGAACACCAAGTGGAATGTGATCATCAGGGAGGACCTCCTGAGAATTGACAACAAGACAT
GTACCCTGTTCAGAAACAAGGCCGTCCACCTGGAAGTGGCCAGGTATGTCCACGCCTATATCAACGACAT
TGCCGAGGTCAATTCCTACTTCCAACTGTACCATTACATCATGCAGAGAATTATCATGAATGAGAGGTAC
GAGAAAAGCAGCGGAAAGGTGTCCGAGTACTTCGACGCTGTGAATGACGAGAAGAAGTACAACGATAGGC
TCCTGAAACTGCTGTGTGTGCCTTTCGGCTACTGTATCCCCAGGTTTAAGAACCTGAGCATCGAGGCCCT
GTTCGATAGGAACGAGGCCGCCAAGTTCGACAAGGAGAAAAAGAAGGTGTCCGGCAATTCCGGATCCGGA
CCTAAGAAAAAGAGGAAGGTGGCGGCCGCTTACCCATACGATGTTCCAGATTACGCTGCTAGCGGCAGTG
GAGAGGGCAGAGGAAGTCTGCTAACATGCGGTGACGTCGAGGAGAATCCTGGCCCAGTGAGCAAGGGCGA
GGAGCTGTTCACCGGGGTGGTGCCCATCCTGGTCGAGCTGGACGGCGACGTAAACGGCCACAAGTTCAGC
GTGTCCGGCGAGGGCGAGGGCGATGCCACCTACGGCAAGCTGACCCTGAAGTTCATCTGCACCACCGGCA
AGCTGCCCGTGCCCTGGCCCACCCTCGTGACCACCCTGACCTACGGCGTGCAGTGCTTCAGCCGCTACCC
CGACCACATGAAGCAGCACGACTTCTTCAAGTCCGCCATGCCCGAAGGCTACGTCCAGGAGCGCACCATC
TTCTTCAAGGACGACGGCAACTACAAGACCCGCGCCGAGGTGAAGTTCGAGGGCGACACCCTGGTGAACC
GCATCGAGCTGAAGGGCATCGACTTCAAGGAGGACGGCAACATCCTGGGGCACAAGCTGGAGTACAACTA
CAACAGCCACAACGTCTATATCATGGCCGACAAGCAGAAGAACGGCATCAAGGTGAACTTCAAGATCCGC
CACAACATCGAGGACGGCAGCGTGCAGCTCGCCGACCACTACCAGCAGAACACCCCCATCGGCGACGGCC
CCGTGCTGCTGCCCGACAACCACTACCTGAGCACCCAGTCCGCCCTGAGCAAAGACCCCAACGAGAAGCG
CGATCACATGGTCCTGCTGGAGTTCGTGACCGCCGCCGGGATCACTCTCGGCATGGACGAGCTGTACAAG
TAACGTACGCTAACTAGAGCTCGCTGATCAGCCTCGACTGTGCCTTCTAGTTGCCAGCCATCTGTTGTTT
GCCCCTCCCCCGTGCCTTCCTTGACCCTGGAAGGTGCCACTCCCACTGTCCTTTCCTAATAAAATGAGGA
AATTGCATCGCATTGTCTGAGTAGGTGTCATTCTATTCTGGGGGGTGGGGTGGGGCAGGACAGCAAGGGG
GAGGATTGGGAAGAGAATAGCAGGCATGCTGGGGAGCGGCCGCAGGAACCCCTAGTGATGGAGTTGGCCA
CTCCCTCTCTGCGCGCTCGCTCGCTCACTGAGGCCGGGCGACCAAAGGTCGCCCGACGCCCGGGCTTTGC
CCGGGCGGCCTCAGTGAGCGAGCGAGCGCGCAGCTGCCTGCAGGGGCGCCTGATGCGGTATTTTCTCCTT
ACGCATCTGTGCGGTATTTCACACCGCATA
[95 nt withheld, positions 5491-5585]
T
[46 nt withheld, positions 5587-5632]
C
[141 nt withheld, positions 5634-5774]
CCTTTGACGTTGGAGTCCACGTTCTTT
[37 nt withheld, positions 5802-5838]
ACTCTATCTCGGGCTATTCTTTTGATTTATAAGGGATTTTGCCGATTTCGGTCTATTGGTTAAAAAATGA
GCTGATTTAACAAAAATTTAACGCGAATTTTAACAAAATATTAACGTTTACAATTTTATGGTGCACTCTC
AGTACAATCTGCTCTGATGCCGCATAGTTAAGCCAGCCCCGACACCCGCCAACACCCGCTGACGCGCCCT
GACGGGCTTGTCTGCTCCCGGCATCCGCTTACAGACAAGCTGTGACCGTCTCCGGGAGCTGCATGTGTCA
GAGGTTTTCACCGTCATCACCGAAACGCGCGAGACGAAAGGGCCTCGTGATACGCCTATTTTTATAGGTT
AATGTCATGATAATAATGGTTTCTTAGACGTCAGGTGGCACTTTTCGGGGAAATGTGCGCGGAACCCCTA
TTTGTTTATTTTTCTAAATACATTCAAATATGTATCCGCTCATGAGACAATAACCCTGATAAATGCTTCA
ATAATATTGAAAAAGGAAGAGTATGAGTATTCAACATTTCCGTGTCGCCCTTATTCCCTTTTTTGCGGCA
TTTTGCCTTCCTGTTTTTGCTCACCCAGAAACGCTGGTGAAAGTAAAAGATGCTGAAGATCAGTTGGGTG
CACGAGTGGGTTACATCGAACTGGATCTCAACAGCGGTAAGATCCTTGAGAGTTTTCGCCCCGAAGAACG
TTTTCCAATGATGAGCACTTTTAAAGTTCTGCTATGTGGCGCGGTATTATCCCGTATTGACGCCGGGCAA
GAGCAACTCGGTCGCCGCATACACTATTCTCAGAATGACTTGGTTGAGTACTCACCAGTCACAGAAAAGC
ATCTTACGGATGGCATGACAGTAAGAGAATTATGCAGTGCTGCCATAACCATGAGTGATAACACTGCGGC
CAACTTACTTCTGACAACGATCGGAGGACCGAAGGAGCTAACCGCTTTTTTGCACAACATGGGGGATCAT
GTAACTCGCCTTGATCGTTGGGAACCGGAGCTGAATGAAGCCATACCAAACGACGAGCGTGACACCACGA
TGCCTGTAGCAATGGCAACAACGTTGCGCAAACTATTAACTGGCGAACTACTTACTCTAGCTTCCCGGCA
ACAATTAATAGACTGGATGGAGGCGGATAAAGTTGCAGGACCACTTCTGCGCTCGGCCCTTCCGGCTGGC
TGGTTTATTGCTGATAAATCTGGAGCCGGTGAGCGTGGAAGCCGCGGTATCATTGCAGCACTGGGGCCAG
ATGGTAAGCCCTCCCGTATCGTAGTTATCTACACGACGGGGAGTCAGGCAACTATGGATGAACGAAATAG
ACAGATCGCTGAGATAGGTGCCTCACTGATTAAGCATTGGTAACTGTCAGACCAAGTTTACTCATATATA
CTTTAGATTGATTTAAAACTTCATTTTTAATTTAAAAGGATCTAGGTGAAGATCCTTTTTGATAATCTCA
TGACCAAAATCCCTTAACGTGAGTTTTCGTTCCACTGAGCGTCAGACCCCGTAGAAAAGATCAAAGGATC
TTCTTGAGATCCTTTTTTTCTGCGCGTAATCTGCTGCTTGCAAACAAAAAAACCACCGCTACCAGCGGTG
GTTTGTTTGCCGGATCAAGAGCTACCAACTCTTTTTCCGAAGGTAACTGGCTTCAGCAGAGCGCAGATAC
CAAATACTGTTCTTCTAGTGTAGCCGTAGTTAGGCCACCACTTCAAGAACTCTGTAGCACCGCCTACATA
CCTCGCTCTGCTAATCCTGTTACCAGTGGCTGCTGCCAGTGGCGATAAGTCGTGTCTTACCGGGTTGGAC
TCAAGACGATAGTTACCGGATAAGGCGCAGCGGTCGGGCTGAACGGGGGGTTCGTGCACACAGCCCAGCT
TGGAGCGAACGACCTACACCGAACTGAGATACCTACAGCGTGAGCTATGAGAAAGCGCCACGCTTCCCGA
AGGGAGAAAGGCGGACAGGTATCCGGTAAGCGGCAGGGTCGGAACAGGAGAGCGCACGAGGGAGCTTCCA
GGGGGAAACGCCTGGTATCTTTATAGTCCTGTCGGGTTTCGCCACCTCTGACTTGAGCGTCGATTTTTGT
GATGCTCGTCAGGGGGGCGGAGCCTATGGAAAAACGCCAGCAACGCGGCCTTTTTACGGTTCCTGGCCTT
TTGC
Features (pLannotate 1.2.2; 18 found; start..end, strand, type, name):
     20..260     +  promoter       U6 promoter: RNA polymerase III promoter for human U6 snRNA
    270..299     +  misc_RNA       RfxCas13d DR30: 5' processed 30-base direct repeat for an RfxCas13d gRNA (Konermann et al., 2018)
    362..428     +  CDS            small t antigen (fragment): SV40 (simian virus 40) small t antigen
    448..733     +  enhancer       CMV enhancer: human cytomegalovirus immediate early enhancer; contains an 18-bp deletion relative to the standard CMV enhancer
    735..1012    +  promoter       chicken β-actin promoter: No description available
   1013..1240    +  intron         hybrid intron: hybrid between chicken β-actin (CBA) and minute virus of mice (MMV) introns (Gray et al., 2011)
   1294..4191    +  CDS            RfxCas13d: RNA-targeting Type VI CRISPR protein from Ruminococcus flavefaciens strain XPD3002 (Konermann et al., 2018)
   4231..4257    +  CDS            3xHA (fragment): three tandem HA epitope tags
   4327..5043    +  CDS            EGFP: the original enhanced GFP (Yang et al., 1996) mammalian codon-optimized
   5078..5189    +  polyA_signal   bGH poly(A) signal: bovine growth hormone polyadenylation signal
   5294..5434    +  repeat_region  AAV2 ITR: inverted terminal repeat of adeno-associated virus serotype 2 inverted
   5439..5490    -  misc_feature   bom (fragment): basis of mobility region from pBR322
   5509..5964    +  rep_origin     f1 ori (sequence partly withheld): f1 bacteriophage origin of replication; arrow indicates direction of (+) strand synthesis
   5965..6014    -  misc_feature   bom (fragment): basis of mobility region from pBR322
   6116..6151    -  CDS            rop (fragment): Rop protein, which maintains plasmids at low copy number; rop
   6246..6350    +  promoter       AmpR promoter: bla
   6351..7211    +  CDS            AmpR: β-lactamase; bla; confers resistance to ampicillin, carbenicillin, and related antibiotics
   7382..7970    +  rep_origin     ori: high-copy-number ColE1/pMB1/pBR322/pUC origin of replication
