[The description below was written by a language model from this plasmid's Addgene catalogue record and pLannotate feature annotations shown in this document.]
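Description:
pAK_DR30_CasRx_GFP is an all-in-one mammalian expression plasmid for CRISPR RNA targeting. It supplies both the Cas13d effector CasRx (RfxCas13d, from Ruminococcus flavefaciens XPD3002) and its guide RNA from a single 8.0 kb vector. It was built by Gibson assembly in the pX459-Puro backbone, with part of the construct derived from an earlier CasRx plasmid. No puromycin resistance gene appears in the annotated features, so EGFP seems to be the only mammalian marker. In bacteria the plasmid replicates from a high-copy ColE1/pUC-type origin and is selected with ampicillin through the bla gene. An f1 phage origin is also present. A single AAV2 ITR lies downstream of the expression cassette. Because only one ITR is annotated, it is best read as a backbone remnant rather than evidence of a packageable AAV genome.

The plasmid carries two transcription units. A human U6 RNA polymerase III promoter drives the guide cassette, which begins with the processed 30-nucleotide RfxCas13d direct repeat (DR30). The spacer would follow this repeat, but the record does not state any spacer or targeting sequence, nor how one is cloned in. Downstream, a CAG-type promoter (CMV enhancer, chicken β-actin promoter and a hybrid intron) drives the 2,898 bp RfxCas13d coding sequence. An HA epitope fragment follows the coding sequence, then EGFP linked through a T2A self-cleaving peptide, and the unit ends at a bGH polyadenylation signal. The T2A linkage yields CasRx and EGFP as separate proteins from one transcript, so green fluorescence marks transfected cells that express the nuclease. The plasmid is suited to transient transfection for guide-directed RNA knockdown, with the option of identifying or sorting expressing cells by fluorescence.
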