Addgene plasmid #134843: pAK_DR30_CasRx_GFP
Purpose: All in one overexpression of CasRx and guideRNA
Depositing lab: Michael Yaffe. Depositing organization: Massachusetts Institute of Technology.
Backbone
  Vector backbone: pX459-Puro
  Backbone manufacturer: Zhang Lab
  Vector type: Mammalian Expression, CRISPR
Growth in bacteria
  Bacterial resistance: Ampicillin, 100 μg/mL
  Growth temperature: 37°C
  Growth strain: DH5alpha
  Copy number: High Copy
Gene/Insert
  Gene/Insert name: RfxCas13d (alt name: CasRx)
  Insert size (bp): 2898
  Promoter: CAG
  Tag / fusion protein: T2A EGFP (C terminal on insert)
  Cloning method: Gibson Cloning
  Sequencing primers: 5′ tttaagggatggttggttgg
Resource information
  A portion of this plasmid was derived from a plasmid made by: Patrick Hsu Lab
Terms and licenses: Academic/Nonprofit Terms; Industry Terms: Not Available to Industry
How to cite: pAK_DR30_CasRx_GFP was a gift from Michael Yaffe (Addgene plasmid # 134843 ; http://n2t.net/addgene:134843 ; RRID:Addgene_134843)
